Addgene plasmid #191678: pJH4260
Purpose: Ptwk-40s-GCaMP::wScarlet unc-54 3' UTR C.elegans AVA/other neurons expression GCaMP6s wScarlet
Depositing lab: Mei Zhen. Depositing organization: Sinai Health System. Publication: Extrasynaptic signaling enables an asymmetric juvenile motor circuit to produce symmetric undulation. Lu Y, Ahamed T, Mulcahy B, Meng J, Witvliet D, Guan SA, Holmyard D, Hung W, Wen Q, Chisholm AD, Samuel ADT, Zhen M. Curr Biol. 2022 Nov 7;32(21):4631-4644.e5. doi: 10.1016/j.cub.2022.09.002. Epub 2022 Sep 30. PubMed 36182701.
Backbone
  Vector backbone: pBSK
  Backbone manufacturer: stratagene
  Backbone size w/o insert (bp): 5890
  Total vector size (bp): 7414
  Vector type: Worm Expression
Growth in bacteria
  Bacterial resistance: Ampicillin, 100 μg/mL
  Growth temperature: 37°C
  Growth strain: DH5alpha
  Copy number: High Copy
Gene/Insert
  Gene/Insert name: GCaMP6s
  Species: C. elegans (nematode)
  Insert size (bp): 1524
  Promoter: Ptwk-40
  Tag / fusion protein: wScarlet (C terminal on insert)
  Cloning method: Restriction Enzyme; 5′ cloning site NheI (not destroyed); 3′ cloning site AscI (not destroyed)
  Sequencing primers: 5′ CCAAAAAATGGGATCTCACCACCA; 3′ CGCCAGATCCTCCACGTCCTCCCTT
Terms and licenses: Academic/Nonprofit Terms; Industry Terms: Not Available to Industry
Depositor comments: Please visit for https://www.biorxiv.org/content/10.1101/2021.09.21.461278v4 bioRxiv preprint.
How to cite: pJH4260 was a gift from Mei Zhen (Addgene plasmid # 191678 ; http://n2t.net/addgene:191678 ; RRID:Addgene_191678)
