[The description below was written by a language model from this plasmid's Addgene catalogue record and pLannotate feature annotations shown in this document.]
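Description:
pJH4260 is a C. elegans expression plasmid built on a pBluescript-type (pBSK) backbone and used for calcium imaging in neurons. It is maintained in E. coli as a high-copy plasmid through a ColE1/pUC-type origin of replication and is selected with ampicillin via the β-lactamase (AmpR) gene and its promoter. The feature table also picks up leftover bacterial vector elements: a CAP binding site, lac promoter and lac operator, plus short fragments of lacI, rop and the pBR322 bom region. These play no evident role in worm expression.

The payload is the genetically encoded calcium indicator GCaMP6s fused at its C terminus to wScarlet, which the annotation matches to the red fluorescent protein mScarlet. The automated annotation labels the green sensor "GCaMP2", which reflects similarity across the GCaMP family rather than a conflict with the catalogue entry. Expression is driven by a short form of the twk-40 promoter (Ptwk-40s), which is not annotated but presumably occupies the unannotated stretch between the lac elements and the GCaMP coding sequence. According to the record, this promoter directs expression in the AVA neurons and some other neurons. The transcript is terminated by the unc-54 3' UTR, a standard worm 3' regulatory element. The short "aex-5" fragment annotated downstream of mScarlet probably corresponds to genomic sequence carried along with that UTR region, although the record does not confirm this.

Because the calcium-insensitive red signal is physically linked to the calcium-dependent green signal, the fusion allows ratiometric measurement that corrects for movement and expression level. This makes the plasmid suited to generating transgenic worms for recording AVA activity, in keeping with the associated study of the juvenile motor circuit.
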