Features (pLannotate 1.2.2; 12 found; start..end, strand, type, name):
     97..118     +  protein_bind   CAP binding site: CAP binding activates transcription in the presence of cAMP. E. coli catabolite activator protein
    133..163     +  promoter       lac promoter: promoter for the E. coli lac operon
    171..187     +  protein_bind   lac operator: The lac repressor binds to the lac operator to inhibit transcription in E. coli. This inhibition can be relieved by adding lactose or isopropyl-β-D-thiogalactopyranoside (IPTG). lac repressor encoded by lacI
   1959..3368    +  CDS            GCaMP2: GCaMP2 is a basic (constitutively fluorescent) green fluorescent protein published in 2006, derived from Aequorea victoria.
   3492..4187    +  CDS            mScarlet: mScarlet is a basic (constitutively fluorescent) red fluorescent protein published in 2016, derived from synthetic construct. It has moderate acid sensitivity.
   4866..5018    +  CDS            aex-5 (fragment): AEX5_CAEEL - Also known as kpc-3 From Caenorhabditis elegans.
   5146..5181    +  CDS            rop (fragment): Rop protein, which maintains plasmids at low copy number; rop
   5283..5382    +  misc_feature   bom (fragment): basis of mobility region from pBR322
   5480..5584    +  promoter       AmpR promoter: bla
   5585..6445    +  CDS            AmpR: β-lactamase; bla; confers resistance to ampicillin, carbenicillin, and related antibiotics
   6616..7204    +  rep_origin     ori: high-copy-number ColE1/pMB1/pBR322/pUC origin of replication
   7387..84      +  CDS            lacI (fragment) (across the origin): lac repressor; lacI; The lac repressor binds to the lac operator to inhibit transcription in E. coli. This inhibition can be relieved by adding lactose or isopropyl-β-D-thiogalactopyranoside (IPTG).
>Addgene plasmid #191678 | pJH4260 | addgene full sequence | sequence record 375288 | Addgene NGS Result
ACGCAAACCGCCTCTCCCCGCGCGTTGGCCGATTCATTAATGCAGCTGGCACGACAGGTTTCCCGACTGG
AAAGCGGGCAGTGAGCGCAACGCAATTAATGTGAGTTAGCTCACTCATTAGGCACCCCAGGCTTTACACT
TTATGCTTCCGGCTCGTATGTTGTGTGGAATTGTGAGCGGATAACAATTTCACACAGGAAACAGCTATGA
CCATGATTACGCCAAGCTGTAAGTTTAAACATGATCTTACTAACTAACTATTCTCATTTAAATTTTCAGA
GCTTAAAAATGGCTGAAATCACTCACAACGATGGATACGCTAACAACTTGGAAATGAAATAAGCTTGGGC
TGCAGCATGCGGCCGCTCTAATCACTATCACGTGGGATCTGGATAAATTTTCTCCAAATTTCTCATAAAA
AATGGAAAAAAAGAAAAGGAAATCCGGTTTGTGTATTTCCATTTTCAATTTGATGCATTAAACCAGAACT
TCGTTAATTTCCCTTCTCTTCTCCCTCAAGCGTGCACACTTTTTTTAGATGAGAAGGGCTCTATTTCGAT
TGGTTGTTTTTGTTTTGAACCAGATTTTTTTTTCACAAAAATAAAATTTGGAACCTTTTGCCAGTTTAAT
AAAGTTTTTTGTTGGGAATGTTCCTAAAAATTTTTAATTTATCTAATATAAAACTTGATAGAAACATTAA
TTAACCTGCTTTTTTGCATTTATTTCCAACTGAATTAAAATAAATGTGAATTTTTTTTACTATGTAAATA
AATCGAAAATTCTGGTTCCTGATTCTCAAGACCGCATCTCAACTTTTCAGCCGGTAATTTGTCCGAGAGG
AGTCCAATTTTCAAATTTTTGATCAAAATGTCTACTTTGATCGACATCCTCCTTCTTCTGCAAGGTGTGT
ATCATCGTCTTGAAATTTCAAATTCCCTAAGGGAACGAAAAGCTTGTCTCTTTTGGCAGATTCGATTCGA
TTTCACCTCTTTCTCCCCCCTCCTGCCTACAATGTTGAAAGGGTCCCCTCCTTGTGCTCCAAATTGCTCA
TAAACTCCTCCATACTGGACGCTTCTTTTTGCGGAAATTGGAGTCCCAGATATATTGGAAGAGATAAACG
GTTTTCGGGTTTGCAGTTGTTGCCATTTTCACTGATTTTTATTCAAGTAGTACTACTTGAAGTTTTGTTC
CTGAGTAAAATTTTATAGGTTCCATGATTTATGAAATTGTTCTATAGTAGCACCAAACTTTTCAGAACTT
TTTTGTTTTTTTTTTCAATTTTACAGTAAAAAGTTATTCTCAAATGTTTTCTCAATTTTTGCCCCTTATT
AACTCACGTACGTATGTAGTTTACAGAGCGTATGTAGATGTAGTTCCAGTTTTTGGCACTTATAATTTTA
GAAGTCGACCGATAATAAATGTTTAGGCATGCCAAATCATCATAAGCTACTCAAAAAATAGAAAATTTTT
GATATGTAGCAATTTTCTAAAACTTTATCTAAAAATCTTTTTTTCCAAAAAATGCCTTTGGTTAATAAAT
TGTAAATCAAAATTCAGCAACAAAAAACCTCACTGGAAAAGTGGGAGTAAAAATACGAAATAAAATTTTC
GTAACTTTTTGTCAAAACAGAATCTTAAATTTCCCACTATACCCATTTGTCCTTCAAAAATGCCATTTAA
AGTAAGCAAAGAGGTATCATAAATTCTCACAGAACGTATGTAGTTTTTGTGTCCTTTACTTCTCCATTGC
CTCATATTTTCACTTTTTTCGTGGCCGCAGCTCACAGTGCACACATCACAGAATGTTCCAGAGCCGAATG
ATTTTGGATGGAATATCGAGTGATGAATATTCACCCGGGATTGGCCAAAGGACCCAAAGGTATGTTTCGA
ATGATACTAACATAACATAGAACATTTTCAGGAGGACCCTTGGCTAGCGTCGACGGATCCAAAAAATGGG
ATCTCACCACCACCACCACCACGGAATGGCCTCCATGACCGGAGGACAGCAGATGGGACGTGACCTCTAC
GACGACGACGACAAGGACCTCGCCACTATGGTCGACTCCTCCCGTCGTAAGTGGAACAAGACCGGACACG
CCGTCCGTGCCATCGGACGTCTCTCCTCCCTCGAGAACGTCTACATCAAGGCCGACAAGCAGAAGAACGG
AATCAAGGTAAGTTTAAACATGATTTTACTAACTAACTAATCTGATTTAAATTTTCAGGCCAACTTCCAC
ATCCGTCACAACATCGAGGACGGAGGAGTCCAGCTCGCCTACCACTACCAGCAGAACACCCCAATCGGAG
ACGGACCAGTCCTCCTCCCAGACAACCACTACCTCTCCGTCCAGTCCAAGCTCTCCAAGGACCCAAACGA
GAAGCGTGACCACATGGTCCTCCTTGAGTTCGTCACCGCCGCCGGAATCACCCTCGGAATGGACGAGCTC
TACAAGGGAGGAACCGGAGGTTCCATGGTCTCCAAGGGAGAGGAGCTCTTCACCGGAGTCGTCCCAATCC
TCGTCGAGCTCGACGGAGACGTCAACGGACACAAGTTCTCCGTCTCTGGAGAGGTAAGTTTAAACATGAT
TTTACTAACTAACTAATCTGATTTAAATTTTCAGGGAGAGGGAGACGCCACCTACGGAAAGCTCACCCTC
AAGTTCATCTGCACCACCGGAAAGCTCCCAGTCCCGTGGCCGACCCTCGTCACCACCCTCACCTACGGAG
TCCAGTGCTTCTCCCGTTACCCAGACCACATGAAGCAGCACGACTTCTTCAAGTCCGCCATGCCAGAGGG
ATACATCCAGGAGCGTACCATCTTCTTCAAGGACGACGGAAACTACAAGACCCGTGCCGAGGTCAAGTTC
GAGGGAGACACCCTCGTCAACCGTATCGAGCTCAAGGGAATCGACTTCAAGGAGGACGGAAACATCCTCG
GACACAAGCTTGAGTACAACCTCCCAGACCAGCTCACCGAGGAGCAGATCGCCGAGTTCAAGGTAAGTTT
AAACATGATTTTACTAACTAACTAATCTGATTTAAATTTTCAGGAGGCCTTCTCCCTCTTCGACAAGGAC
GGAGACGGAACCATCACCACCAAGGAGCTCGGAACCGTCATGCGTTCCCTCGGACAGAACCCAACCGAGG
CCGAGCTCCAGGACATGATCAACGAGGTCGACGCCGACGGAGACGGAACCATCGACTTCCCAGAGTTCCT
CACCATGATGGCCCGTAAGATGAAGTACCGTGACACCGAGGAGGAGATCCGTGAGGCCTTCGGAGTCTTC
GACAAGGACGGAAACGGATACATCTCCGCCGCCGAGCTCCGTCACGTCATGACCAACCTCGGAGAGAAGC
TCACCGACGAGGAGGTCGACGAGATGATCCGTGAGGCCGACATCGACGGAGACGGACAGGTCAACTACGA
GGAGTTCGTCCAGATGATGACCGCCAAGGGAGGACGTGGAGGATCTGGCGGCGCGCCAAAAATGGTCAGC
AAGGGAGAGGCAGTTATCAAGGAGTTCATGCGTTTCAAGGTCCACATGGAGGGATCCATGAACGGACACG
AGTTCGAGATCGAGGGAGAGGGAGAGGGACGTCCATACGAGGGAACCCAAACCGCCAAGCTCAAGGTCAC
CAAGGGAGGACCACTCCCATTCTCCTGGGACATCCTCTCCCCACAATTCATGTACGGATCCCGTGCCTTC
ACCAAGCACCCAGCCGACATCCCAGACTACTACAAGCAATCCTTCCCAGAGGGATTCAAGTGGGAGCGTG
TCATGAACTTCGAGGACGGAGGAGCCGTCACCGTCACCCAAGACACCTCCCTCGAGGACGGAACCCTCAT
CTACAAGGTCAAGCTCCGTGGAACCAACTTCCCACCAGACGGACCAGTCATGCAAAAGAAGACCATGGGA
TGGGAGGCCTCCACCGAGCGTCTCTACCCAGAGGACGGAGTCCTCAAGGGAGACATCAAGATGGCCCTCC
GTCTCAAGGACGGAGGACGTTACCTCGCCGACTTCAAGACCACCTACAAGGCCAAGAAGCCAGTCCAAAT
GCCAGGAGCCTACAACGTCGACCGTAAGCTCGACATCACCTCCCACAACGAGGACTACACCGTCGTCGAG
CAATACGAGCGTTCCGAGGGACGTCACTCCACCGGAGGAATGGACGAGCTCTACAAGTAAGCTCAGCATT
CGTAGAATTGTAAGTTTAAACTTTCTCATACTAACTAACGCGCTCTATTTAAATTTTCAGAATTCCAACT
GAGCGCCGGTCGCTACCATTACCAACTTGTCTGGTGTCAAAAATAATAGGGGCCGCTGTCATCAGAGTAA
GTTTAAACTGAGTTCTACTAACTAACGAGTAATATTTAAATTTTCAGCATCTCGCGCCCGTGCCTCTGAC
TTCTAAGTCCAATTACTCTTCAACATCCCTACATGCTCTTTCTCCCTGTGCTCCCACCCCCTATTTTTGT
TATTATCAAAAAACTTCTCTTAATTTCTTTGTTTTTTAGCTTCTTTTAAGTCACCTCTAACAATGAAATT
GTGTAGATTCAAAAATAGAATTAATTCGTAATAAAAAGTCGAAAAAAATTGTGCTCCCTCCCCCCATTAA
TAATAATTCTATCCCAAAATCTACACAATGTTCTGTGTACACTTCTTATGTTTTTTACTTCTGATAAATT
TTTTTGAAACATCATAGAAAAAACCGCACACAAAATACCTTATCATATGTTACGTTTCAGTTTATGACCG
CAATTTTTATTTCTTCGCACGTCTGGGCCTCTCATGACGTCAAATCATGCTCATCGTGAAAAAGTTTTGG
AGTATTTTTGGAATTTTTCAATCAAGTGAAAGTTTATGAAATTAATTTTCCTGCTTTTGCTTTTTGGGGT
TTCCCCTATTGTTTGTCAAGATTTCGAGGACGGCGTTTTTCTTGCTAAAATCACAAGTATTGATGAGCAC
GATGCAAGAAAGATCGGAAGAAGGTTTGGGTTTGAGGCTCAGTGGAAGGTGAGTAGAAGTTGATAATTTG
AAAGTGGAGTAGTGTCTATGGGGTTTTTGCCTTAAATGACAGAATACATTCCCAATATACCAAACATAAC
TGTTTCCTACTAGTCGGCCGTACGGGCCCTTTCGTCTCGCGCGTTTCGGTGATGACGGTGAAAACCTCTG
ACACATGCAGCTCCCGGAGACGGTCACAGCTTGTCTGTAAGCGGATGCCGGGAGCAGACAAGCCCGTCAG
GGCGCGTCAGCGGGTGTTGGCGGGTGTCGGGGCTGGCTTAACTATGCGGCATCAGAGCAGATTGTACTGA
GAGTGCACCATATGCGGTGTGAAATACCGCACAGATGCGTAAGGAGAAAATACCGCATCAGGCGGCCTTA
AGGGCCTCGTGATACGCCTATTTTTATAGGTTAATGTCATGATAATAATGGTTTCTTAGACGTCAGGTGG
CACTTTTCGGGGAAATGTGCGCGGAACCCCTATTTGTTTATTTTTCTAAATACATTCAAATATGTATCCG
CTCATGAGACAATAACCCTGATAAATGCTTCAATAATATTGAAAAAGGAAGAGTATGAGTATTCAACATT
TCCGTGTCGCCCTTATTCCCTTTTTTGCGGCATTTTGCCTTCCTGTTTTTGCTCACCCAGAAACGCTGGT
GAAAGTAAAAGATGCTGAAGATCAGTTGGGTGCACGAGTGGGTTACATCGAACTGGATCTCAACAGCGGT
AAGATCCTTGAGAGTTTTCGCCCCGAAGAACGTTTTCCAATGATGAGCACTTTTAAAGTTCTGCTATGTG
GCGCGGTATTATCCCGTATTGACGCCGGGCAAGAGCAACTCGGTCGCCGCATACACTATTCTCAGAATGA
CTTGGTTGAGTACTCACCAGTCACAGAAAAGCATCTTACGGATGGCATGACAGTAAGAGAATTATGCAGT
GCTGCCATAACCATGAGTGATAACACTGCGGCCAACTTACTTCTGACAACGATCGGAGGACCGAAGGAGC
TAACCGCTTTTTTGCACAACATGGGGGATCATGTAACTCGCCTTGATCGTTGGGAACCGGAGCTGAATGA
AGCCATACCAAACGACGAGCGTGACACCACGATGCCTGTAGCAATGGCAACAACGTTGCGCAAACTATTA
ACTGGCGAACTACTTACTCTAGCTTCCCGGCAACAATTAATAGACTGGATGGAGGCGGATAAAGTTGCAG
GACCACTTCTGCGCTCGGCCCTTCCGGCTGGCTGGTTTATTGCTGATAAATCTGGAGCCGGTGAGCGTGG
GTCTCGCGGTATCATTGCAGCACTGGGGCCAGATGGTAAGCCCTCCCGTATCGTAGTTATCTACACGACG
GGGAGTCAGGCAACTATGGATGAACGAAATAGACAGATCGCTGAGATAGGTGCCTCACTGATTAAGCATT
GGTAACTGTCAGACCAAGTTTACTCATATATACTTTAGATTGATTTAAAACTTCATTTTTAATTTAAAAG
GATCTAGGTGAAGATCCTTTTTGATAATCTCATGACCAAAATCCCTTAACGTGAGTTTTCGTTCCACTGA
GCGTCAGACCCCGTAGAAAAGATCAAAGGATCTTCTTGAGATCCTTTTTTTCTGCGCGTAATCTGCTGCT
TGCAAACAAAAAAACCACCGCTACCAGCGGTGGTTTGTTTGCCGGATCAAGAGCTACCAACTCTTTTTCC
GAAGGTAACTGGCTTCAGCAGAGCGCAGATACCAAATACTGTTCTTCTAGTGTAGCCGTAGTTAGGCCAC
CACTTCAAGAACTCTGTAGCACCGCCTACATACCTCGCTCTGCTAATCCTGTTACCAGTGGCTGCTGCCA
GTGGCGATAAGTCGTGTCTTACCGGGTTGGACTCAAGACGATAGTTACCGGATAAGGCGCAGCGGTCGGG
CTGAACGGGGGGTTCGTGCACACAGCCCAGCTTGGAGCGAACGACCTACACCGAACTGAGATACCTACAG
CGTGAGCTATGAGAAAGCGCCACGCTTCCCGAAGGGAGAAAGGCGGACAGGTATCCGGTAAGCGGCAGGG
TCGGAACAGGAGAGCGCACGAGGGAGCTTCCAGGGGGAAACGCCTGGTATCTTTATAGTCCTGTCGGGTT
TCGCCACCTCTGACTTGAGCGTCGATTTTTGTGATGCTCGTCAGGGGGGCGGAGCCTATGGAAAAACGCC
AGCAACGCGGCCTTTTTACGGTTCCTGGCCTTTTGCTGGCCTTTTGCTCACATGTTCTTTCCTGCGTTAT
CCCCTGATTCTGTGGATAACCGTATTACCGCCTTTGAGTGAGCTGATACCGCTCGCCGCAGCCGAACGAC
CGAGCGCAGCGAGTCAGTGAGCGAGGAAGCGGAAGAGCGCCCAAT
